>Addgene plasmid #65976 | 274_pSKB3-Venus-LUMP | depositor full sequence | sequence record 112180 | 274_pSKB3-Venus-LUMP sequence 6625 bps
GGCCATCGCCCTGATAGACGGTTTTTCGCCCTTTGACGTTGGAGTCCACGTTCTTT
[37 nt withheld, positions 57-93]
ACCCTATCTCGGTCTATTCTTTTGATTTATAAGGGATTTTGCCGATTTCGGCCTATTGGTTAAAAAATGA
GCTGATTTAACAAAAATTTAACGCGAATTTTAACAAAATATTAACGTTTACAATTTCAGGTGGCACTTTT
CGGGGAAATGTGCGCGGAACCCCTATTTGTTTATTTTTCTAAATACATTCAAATATGTATCCGCTCATGA
ATTAATTCTTAGAAAAACTCATCGAGCATCAAATGAAACTGCAATTTATTCATATCAGGATTATCAATAC
CATATTTTTGAAAAAGCCGTTTCTGTAATGAAGGAGAAAACTCACCGAGGCAGTTCCATAGGATGGCAAG
ATCCTGGTATCGGTCTGCGATTCCGACTCGTCCAACATCAATACAACCTATTAATTTCCCCTCGTCAAAA
ATAAGGTTATCAAGTGAGAAATCACCATGAGTGACGACTGAATCCGGTGAGAATGGCAAAAGTTTATGCA
TTTCTTTCCAGACTTGTTCAACAGGCCAGCCATTACGCTCGTCATCAAAATCACTCGCATCAACCAAACC
GTTATTCATTCGTGATTGCGCCTGAGCGAGACGAAATACGCGATCGCTGTTAAAAGGACAATTACAAACA
GGAATCGAATGCAACCGGCGCAGGAACACTGCCAGCGCATCAACAATATTTTCACCTGAATCAGGATATT
CTTCTAATACCTGGAATGCTGTTTTCCCGGGGATCGCAGTGGTGAGTAACCATGCATCATCAGGAGTACG
GATAAAATGCTTGATGGTCGGAAGAGGCATAAATTCCGTCAGCCAGTTTAGTCTGACCATCTCATCTGTA
ACATCATTGGCAACGCTACCTTTGCCATGTTTCAGAAACAACTCTGGCGCATCGGGCTTCCCATACAATC
GATAGATTGTCGCACCTGATTGCCCGACATTATCGCGAGCCCATTTATACCCATATAAATCAGCATCCAT
GTTGGAATTTAATCGCGGCCTAGAGCAAGACGTTTCCCGTTGAATATGGCTCATAACACCCCTTGTATTA
CTGTTTATGTAAGCAGACAGTTTTATTGTTCATGACCAAAATCCCTTAACGTGAGTTTTCGTTCCACTGA
GCGTCAGACCCCGTAGAAAAGATCAAAGGATCTTCTTGAGATCCTTTTTTTCTGCGCGTAATCTGCTGCT
TGCAAACAAAAAAACCACCGCTACCAGCGGTGGTTTGTTTGCCGGATCAAGAGCTACCAACTCTTTTTCC
GAAGGTAACTGGCTTCAGCAGAGCGCAGATACCAAATACTGTCCTTCTAGTGTAGCCGTAGTTAGGCCAC
CACTTCAAGAACTCTGTAGCACCGCCTACATACCTCGCTCTGCTAATCCTGTTACCAGTGGCTGCTGCCA
GTGGCGATAAGTCGTGTCTTACCGGGTTGGACTCAAGACGATAGTTACCGGATAAGGCGCAGCGGTCGGG
CTGAACGGGGGGTTCGTGCACACAGCCCAGCTTGGAGCGAACGACCTACACCGAACTGAGATACCTACAG
CGTGAGCTATGAGAAAGCGCCACGCTTCCCGAAGGGAGAAAGGCGGACAGGTATCCGGTAAGCGGCAGGG
TCGGAACAGGAGAGCGCACGAGGGAGCTTCCAGGGGGAAACGCCTGGTATCTTTATAGTCCTGTCGGGTT
TCGCCACCTCTGACTTGAGCGTCGATTTTTGTGATGCTCGTCAGGGGGGCGGAGCCTATGGAAAAACGCC
AGCAACGCGGCCTTTTTACGGTTCCTGGCCTTTTGCTGGCCTTTTGCTCACATGTTCTTTCCTGCGTTAT
CCCCTGATTCTGTGGATAACCGTATTACCGCCTTTGAGTGAGCTGATACCGCTCGCCGCAGCCGAACGAC
CGAGCGCAGCGAGTCAGTGAGCGAGGAAGCGGAAGAGCGCCTGATGCGGTATTTTCTCCTTACGCATCTG
TGCGGTATTTCACACCGCATATATGGTGCACTCTCAGTACAATCTGCTCTGATGCCGCATAGTTAAGCCA
GTATACACTCCGCTATCGCTACGTGACTGGGTCATGGCTGCGCCCCGACACCCGCCAACACCCGCTGACG
CGCCCTGACGGGCTTGTCTGCTCCCGGCATCCGCTTACAGACAAGCTGTGACCGTCTCCGGGAGCTGCAT
GTGTCAGAGGTTTTCACCGTCATCACCGAAACGCGCGAGGCAGCTGCGGTAAAGCTCATCAGCGTGGTCG
TGAAGCGATTCACAGATGTCTGCCTGTTCATCCGCGTCCAGCTCGTTGAGTTTCTCCAGAAGCGTTAATG
TCTGGCTTCTGATAAAGCGGGCCATGTTAAGGGCGGTTTTTTCCTGTTTGGTCACTGATGCCTCCGTGTA
AGGGGGATTTCTGTTCATGGGGGTAATGATACCGATGAAACGAGAGAGGATGCTCACGATACGGGTTACT
GATGATGAACATGCCCGGTTACTGGAACGTTGTGAGGGTAAACAACTGGCGGTATGGATGCGGCGGGACC
AGAGAAAAATCACTCAGGGTCAATGCCAGCGCTTCGTTAATACAGATGTAGGTGTTCCACAGGGTAGCCA
GCAGCATCCTGCGATGCAGATCCGGAACATAATGGTGCAGGGCGCTGACTTCCGCGTTTCCAGACTTTAC
GAAACACGGAAACCGAAGACCATTCATGTTGTTGCTCAGGTCGCAGACGTTTTGCAGCAGCAGTCGCTTC
ACGTTCGCTCGCGTATCGGTGATTCATTCTGCTAACCAGTAAGGCAACCCCGCCAGCCTAGCCGGGTCCT
CAACGACAGGAGCACGATCATGCGCACCCGTGGGGCCGCCATGCCGGCGATAATGGCCTGCTTCTCGCCG
AAACGTTTGGTGGCGGGACCAGTGACGAAGGCTTGAGCGAGGGCGTGCAAGATTCCGAATACCGCAAGCG
ACAGGCCGATCATCGTCGCGCTCCAGCGAAAGCGGTCCTCGCCGAAAATGACCCAGAGCGCTGCCGGCAC
CTGTCCTACGAGTTGCATGATAAAGAAGACAGTCATAAGTGCGGCGACGATAGTCATGCCCCGCGCCCAC
CGGAAGGAGCTGACTGGGTTGAAGGCTCTCAAGGGCATCGGTCGAGATCCCGGTGCCTAATGAGTGAGCT
AACTTACATTAATTGCGTTGCGCTCACTGCCCGCTTTCCAGTCGGGAAACCTGTCGTGCCAGCTGCATTA
ATGAATCGGCCAACGCGCGGGGAGAGGCGGTTTGCGTATTGGGCGCCAGGGTGGTTTTTCTTTTCACCAG
TGAGACGGGCAACAGCTGATTGCCCTTCACCGCCTGGCCCTGAGAGAGTTGCAGCAAGCGGTCCACGCTG
GTTTGCCCCAGCAGGCGAAAATCCTGTTTGATGGTGGTTAACGGCGGGATATAACATGAGCTGTCTTCGG
TATCGTCGTATCCCACTACCGAGATATCCGCACCAACGCGCAGCCCGGACTCGGTAATGGCGCGCATTGC
GCCCAGCGCCATCTGATCGTTGGCAACCAGCATCGCAGTGGGAACGATGCCCTCATTCAGCATTTGCATG
GTTTGTTGAAAACCGGACATGGCACTCCAGTCGCCTTCCCGTTCCGCTATCGGCTGAATTTGATTGCGAG
TGAGATATTTATGCCAGCCAGCCAGACGCAGACGCGCCGAGACAGAACTTAATGGGCCCGCTAACAGCGC
GATTTGCTGGTGACCCAATGCGACCAGATGCTCCACGCCCAGTCGCGTACCGTCTTCATGGGAGAAAATA
ATACTGTTGATGGGTGTCTGGTCAGAGACATCAAGAAATAACGCCGGAACATTAGTGCAGGCAGCTTCCA
CAGCAATGGCATCCTGGTCATCCAGCGGATAGTTAATGATCAGCCCACTGACGCGTTGCGCGAGAAGATT
GTGCACCGCCGCTTTACAGGCTTCGACGCCGCTTCGTTCTACCATCGACACCACCACGCTGGCACCCAGT
TGATCGGCGCGAGATTTAATCGCCGCGACAATTTGCGACGGCGCGTGCAGGGCCAGACTGGAGGTGGCAA
CGCCAATCAGCAACGACTGTTTGCCCGCCAGTTGTTGTGCCACGCGGTTGGGAATGTAATTCAGCTCCGC
CATCGCCGCTTCCACTTTTTCCCGCGTTTTCGCAGAAACGTGGCTGGCCTGGTTCACCACGCGGGAAACG
GTCTGATAAGAGACACCGGCATACTCTGCGACATCGTATAACGTTACTGGTTTCACATTCACCACCCTGA
ATTGACTCTCTTCCGGGCGCTATCATGCCATACCGCGAAAGGTTTTGCGCCATTCGATGGTGTCCGGGAT
CTCGACGCTCTCCCTTATGCGACTCCTGCATTAGGAAGCAGCCCAGTAGTAGGTTGAGGCCGTTGAGCAC
CGCCGCCGCAAGGAATGGTGCATGCAAGGAGATGGCGCCCAACAGTCCCCCGGCCACGGGGCCTGCCACC
ATACCCACGCCGAAACAAGCGCTCATGAGCCCGAAGTGGCGAGCCCGATCTTCCCCATCGGTGATGTCGG
CGATATAGGCGCCAGCAACCGCACCTGTGGCGCCGGTGATGCCGGCCACGATGCGTCCGGCGTAGAGGAT
CGAGATCTCGATCCCGCGAAATTAATACGACTCACTATAGGGGAATTGTGAGCGGATAACAATTCCCCTC
TAGAAATAATTTTGTTTAACTTTAAGAAGGAGATATACCATGGGCAGCAGCCATCATCATCATCATCACG
ATTACGATATCCCAACGACCGAAAACCTTTACTTCCAGGGCCATATGGTGAGCAAGGGCGAGGAGCTGTT
CACCGGGGTGGTGCCCATCCTGGTCGAGCTGGACGGCGACGTAAACGGCCACAAGTTCAGCGTGTCCGGC
GAGGGCGAGGGCGATGCCACCTACGGCAAGCTGACCCTGAAGTTCATCTGCACCACCGGCAAGCTGCCCG
TGCCCTGGCCCACCCTCGTGACCACCTTCGGCTACGGCCTGATGTGCTTCGCCCGCTACCCCGACCACAT
GAAGCAGCACGACTTCTTCAAGTCCGCCATGCCCGAAGGCTACGTCCAGGAGCGCACCATCTTCTTCAAG
GACGACGGCAACTACAAGACCCGCGCCGAGGTGAAGTTCGAGGGCGACACCCTGGTGAACCGCATCGAGC
TGAAGGGCATCGACTTCAAGGAGGACGGCAACATCCTGGGGCACAAGCTGGAGTACAACTACAACAGCCA
CAACGTCTATATCATGGCCGACAAGCAGAAGAACGGCATCAAGGTGAACTTCAAGATCCGCCACAACATC
GAGGACGGCAGCGTGCAGCTCGCCGACCACTACCAGCAGAACACCCCCATCGGCGACGGCCCCGTGCTGC
TGCCCGACAACCACTACCTGAGCTACCAGTCCGCCCTGAGCAAAGACCCCAACGAGAAGCGCGATCACAT
GGTCCTGCTGGAGTTCGTGACCGCCGCCGGGATCACTCTCGGCATGGACGAGCTATACAAGGCTAGCCTG
GTTCCGCGTGGATCCCGTGGAAGCTTTAGAGGTATTGTTCAAGGTCGTGGTGTTATTCGATCCATTTCAA
AAAGTGAAGATAGTCAGCGACATGGGATTGCATTCCCTGAGGGTATGTTTCAACTTGTTGATGTAGATAC
TGTAATGTTAGTAAATGGTTGTTCATTGACAGTTGTCCGTATTTTAGGCGATATGGTGTACTTTGATATC
GACCAAGCATTGGGTACGACAACATTTGATGGATTAAAAGAAGGCGATCAGGTAAACCTAGAGATCCACC
CTAAATTTGGTGAAGTGGTTGGCCGTGGTGGATTAACAGGAAATATTAAAGGCACTGCGCTGGTCGCAGC
AATAGAAGAGAATGACGCAGGTTTTTCTGTACTGATTGATATCCCTAAAGGGTTAGCTGAAAACTTAACA
GTGAAAGATGATATTGGAATTGATGGGATCTCTTTGCCTATCACTGATATGTCAGACAGCATTATTACAT
TGAATTACTCGCGTGATTTGTTAGCGAGTACTAACATTGCATCGTTAGCAAAAGATGTGAAAGTGAACGT
TGAAATTTTAAATGAATGGTAGGCGGCCGCACTCGAGCACCACCACCACCACCACTGAGATCCGGCTGCT
AACAAAGCCCGAAAGGAAGCTGAGTTGGCTGCTGCCACCGCTGAGCAATAACTAGCATAACCCCTTGGGG
CCTCTAAACGGGTCTTGAGGGGTTTTTTGCTGAAAGGAGGAACTATATCCGGATTGGCGAATGGG
[124 nt withheld, positions 6389-6512]
C
[91 nt withheld, positions 6514-6604]
AGGGTGATGGTTCACGTAGTG
Features (pLannotate 1.2.2; 21 found; start..end, strand, type, name):
    246..303     +  promoter       AmpR promoter (fragment): bla
    312..1127    -  CDS            KanR: aminoglycoside phosphotransferase; aph(3')-Ia; confers resistance to kanamycin in bacteria or G418 (Geneticin®) in eukaryotes
   1249..1837    +  rep_origin     ori: high-copy-number ColE1/pMB1/pBR322/pUC origin of replication
   2023..2165    -  misc_feature   bom: basis of mobility region from pBR322
   2267..2458    -  CDS            rop: Rop protein, which maintains plasmids at low copy number; rop
   2475..2855    +  CDS            YPB1_ECOLX: Protein predicted: Swiss-Prot protein existence level 4. From Escherichia coli.
   2927..3218    -  CDS            TcR (fragment): tetracycline efflux protein; tet; confers resistance to tetracycline
   3233..3254    -  protein_bind   CAP binding site: CAP binding activates transcription in the presence of cAMP. E. coli catabolite activator protein
   3267..4349    -  CDS            lacI: lac repressor; lacI; The lac repressor binds to the lac operator to inhibit transcription in E. coli. This inhibition can be relieved by adding lactose or isopropyl-β-D-thiogalactopyranoside (IPTG).
   4350..4427    -  promoter       lacI promoter: lacI
   4435..4714    -  CDS            TcR (fragment): tetracycline efflux protein; tet; confers resistance to tetracycline
   4736..4754    +  promoter       T7 promoter: promoter for bacteriophage T7 RNA polymerase
   4755..4779    +  protein_bind   lac operator: The lac repressor binds to the lac operator to inhibit transcription in E. coli. This inhibition can be relieved by adding lactose or isopropyl-β-D-thiogalactopyranoside (IPTG). lac repressor encoded by lacI
   4794..4816    +  RBS            RBS: efficient ribosome binding site from bacteriophage T7 gene 10 (Olins and Rangwala, 1989)
   4835..4851    +  CDS            capTEV™ (fragment): composite tag for in vivo biotinylation, TEV protease cleavage, and 6xHis tagging
   4898..5614    +  CDS            Citrine: Citrine is a basic (constitutively fluorescent) yellow fluorescent protein published in 2001, derived from Aequorea victoria. It has moderate acid sensitivity.
   5648..6202    +  CDS            lumP: LUXP_PHOLE - Experimental evidence at protein level: Swiss-Prot protein existence level 1. Antenna protein that modulates the color of the bioluminescence emission of the luciferase. In the presence of LumP, luciferase emission is shifted to higher energy values (shorter wavelength). From Photobacterium leiognathi.
   6221..6238    +  CDS            9xHis (fragment): 9xHis affinity tag
   6248..6297    +  CDS            SET1 (fragment): solubility-enhancement tag derived from T7 phage gene 10B
   6305..6352    +  terminator     T7 terminator: transcription terminator for bacteriophage T7 RNA polymerase
   6389..219     +  rep_origin     f1 ori (across the origin) (sequence partly withheld): f1 bacteriophage origin of replication; arrow indicates direction of (+) strand synthesis
