[The description below was written by a language model from this plasmid's Addgene catalogue record and pLannotate feature annotations shown in this document.]
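Description:
274_pSKB3-Venus-LUMP is a bacterial expression plasmid built on the pSKB3 backbone, a pET-style vector of about 6.6 kb in its final form. It replicates in E. coli from a ColE1/pMB1-type origin that is accompanied by the rop gene and the bom mobility region, consistent with its catalogue listing as low copy, and it is selected with kanamycin through an aminoglycoside phosphotransferase gene. An f1 origin is also present, along with remnants of a tetracycline resistance gene that flank the lacI cassette and are not functional markers.

The payload is a fusion of the yellow fluorescent protein Venus (annotated automatically as the closely related Citrine) to the N terminus of LUMP, the lumazine protein of Photobacterium leiognathi, an antenna protein that normally shifts bacterial luciferase emission to shorter wavelengths. The two domains are joined by an 11-residue linker containing a thrombin cleavage site. The fusion was cloned between NdeI and NotI sites and is transcribed from a T7 promoter controlled by a lac operator, with a T7 gene 10 ribosome binding site upstream and a T7 terminator downstream. The plasmid-borne lacI gene supplies repressor, so expression is IPTG-inducible in hosts that provide T7 RNA polymerase. The feature table also detects short tag fragments: one upstream of Venus resembling a His/TEV composite tag and a polyhistidine stretch after LUMP. These suggest affinity purification handles, although the catalogue fields do not list them.

According to the record, the purified protein serves as a genetically encoded FRET-based thrombin sensor. Energy transfer between LUMP and Venus depends on their being held close together, so cutting the linker with thrombin would be expected to separate them and abolish the signal.
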