Addgene plasmid #65976: 274_pSKB3-Venus-LUMP
Purpose: Bacterial expression of Venus-LUMP fusion with thrombin cleavage site, a FRET-based thrombin sensor
Depositing lab: Gerard Marriott. Depositing organization: Lawrence Berkeley National Laboratory. Publication: Genetically encoded sensors of protein hydrodynamics and molecular proximity. Hoepker AC, Wang A, Le Marois A, Suhling K, Yan Y, Marriott G. Proc Natl Acad Sci U S A. 2015 Apr 30. pii: 201424021. 10.1073/pnas.1424021112 PubMed 25931526.
Backbone
  Vector backbone: pSKB3
  Backbone size w/o insert (bp): 5245
  Vector type: Bacterial Expression
Growth in bacteria
  Bacterial resistance: Kanamycin, 50 μg/mL
  Growth temperature: 37°C
  Growth strain: DH5alpha
  Copy number: Low Copy
Gene/Insert
  Gene/Insert name: LUMP
  Species: Photobacterium leignathi
  Insert size (bp): 1353
  Promoter: T7
  Tag / fusion protein: Venus (N terminal on insert); thrombin site (11-residue linker that harbors a thrombin cleavage site (ASLVPRGSRGS) (N terminal on insert)
  Cloning method: Restriction Enzyme; 5′ cloning site NdeI (not destroyed); 3′ cloning site NotI (not destroyed)
  Sequencing primers: 5′ T7
Terms and licenses: Academic/Nonprofit Terms; Industry Terms: Not Available to Industry
How to cite: 274_pSKB3-Venus-LUMP was a gift from Gerard Marriott (Addgene plasmid # 65976 ; http://n2t.net/addgene:65976 ; RRID:Addgene_65976)
