>Addgene plasmid #65976 | 274_pSKB3-Venus-LUMP | addgene partial sequence | sequence record 120478 | T7 5'-TAATACGACTCACTATAGGG-3'
AATAATTTTGTTTAACTTTAAGAAGGAGATATACCATGGGCAGCAGCCATCATCATCATCATCACGATTA
CGATATCCCAACGACCGAAAACCTTTACTTCCAGGGCCATATGGTGAGCAAGGGCGAGGAGCTGTTCACC
GGGGTGGTGCCCATCCTGGTCGAGCTGGACGGCGACGTAAACGGCCACAAGTTCAGCGTGTCCGGCGAGG
GCGAGGGCGATGCCACCTACGGCAAGCTGACCCTGAAGTTCATCTGCACCACCGGCAAGCTGCCCGTGCC
CTGGCCCACCCTCGTGACCACCTTCGGCTACGGCCTGATGTGCTTCGCCCGCTACCCCGACCACATGAAG
CAGCACGACTTCTTCAAGTCCGCCATGCCCGAAGGCTACGTCCAGGAGCGCACCATCTTCTTCAAGGACG
ACGGCAACTACAAGACCCGCGCCGAGGTGAAGTTCGAGGGCGACACCCTGGTGAACCGCATCGAGCTGAA
GGGCATCGACTTCAAGGAGGACGGCAACATCCTGGGGCACAAGCTGGAGTACAACTACAACAGCCACAAC
GTCTATATCATGGCCGACAAGCAGAAGAACGGCATCAAGGTGAACTTCAAGATCCGCCACAACATCGAGG
ACGGCAGCGTGCAGCTCGCCGACCACTACCAGCAGAACACCCCCATCGGCGACGGCCCCGTGCTGCTGCC
CGACAACCACTACCTGAGCTACCAGTCCGCCCTGAGCAAAGACCCCAACGAGAAGCGCGATCACATGGTC
CTGCTGGAGTTCGTGACCGCCGCCGGGATCACTCTCGGCATGGACGAGCTATACAA
