>Addgene plasmid #65976 | 274_pSKB3-Venus-LUMP | addgene partial sequence | sequence record 120784 | T7term 5'-GCTAGTTATTGCTCAGCGG-3'
CAGCCGGATCTCAGTGGTGGTGGTGGTGGTGCTCGAGTGCGGCCGCCTACCATTCATTTAAAATTTCAAC
GTTCACTTTCACATCTTTTGCTAACGATGCAATGTTAGTACTCGCTAACAAATCACGCGAGTAATTCAAT
GTAATAATGCTGTCTGACATATCAGTGATAGGCAAAGAGATCCCATCAATTCCAATATCATCTTTCACTG
TTAAGTTTTCAGCTAACCCTTTAGGGATATCAATCAGTACAGAAAAACCTGCGTCATTCTCTTCTATTGC
TGCGACCAGCGCAGTGCCTTTAATATTTCCTGTTAATCCACCACGGCCAACCACTTCACCAAATTTAGGG
TGGATCTCTAGGTTTACCTGATCGCCTTCTTTTAATCCATCAAATGTTGTCGTACCCAATGCTTGGTCGA
TATCAAAGTACACCATATCGCCTAAAATACGGACAACTGTCAATGAACAACCATTTACTAACATTACAGT
ATCTACATCAACAAGTTGAAACATACCCTCAGGGAATGCAATCCCATGTCGCTGACTATCTTCACTTTTT
GAAATGGATCGAATAACACCACGACCTTGAACAATACCTCTAAAGCTTCCACGGGATCCACGCGGAACCA
GGCTAGCCTTGTATAGCTCGTCCATGCCGAGAGTGATCCCGGCGGCGGTCACGAACTCCAGCAGGACCAT
GTGATCGCGCTTCTCGTTGGGGTCTTTGCTCAGGGCGGACTGGTAGCTCAGGTAGTGGTTGTCGGGCAGC
AGCACGGG
